Addgene plasmid #238749: CRBN-NanoLuc Vector
Purpose: Express CRBN-NanoLuc Fusion Protein in Mammalian Cells under a CMV promoter
Depositing lab: Promega Corporation.
Backbone
  Vector backbone: pFC223C NanoLuc(R) CMV-Neo BiBRET-Balanced Vector
  Vector type: Mammalian Expression
  Selectable markers: Neomycin
Growth in bacteria
  Bacterial resistance: Chloramphenicol, 25 μg/mL
  Growth temperature: 37°C
  Growth strain: DH5alpha
  Copy number: High Copy
Gene/Insert
  Gene/Insert name: CRBN
  Species: H. sapiens (human)
  Mutation: None
  Entrez Gene: CRBN (a.k.a. MRT2, MRT2A)
  Promoter: CMV
  Tag / fusion protein: NanoLuc (R) (C terminal on backbone)
  Cloning method: Other
Terms and licenses: Academic/Nonprofit Terms; Industry Terms
How to cite: CRBN-NanoLuc Vector was a gift from Promega Corporation (Addgene plasmid # 238749 ; http://n2t.net/addgene:238749 ; RRID:Addgene_238749)
