[The description below was written by a language model from this plasmid's Addgene catalogue record and pLannotate feature annotations shown in this document.]
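Description:
CRBN-NanoLuc Vector is a mammalian expression plasmid built on the pFC223C NanoLuc CMV-Neo BiBRET-Balanced backbone. It produces human cereblon (CRBN) fused at its C terminus to NanoLuc luciferase. It replicates in E. coli from a high-copy ColE1/pUC-type origin and is selected with chloramphenicol through a cat gene preceded by the synthetic bacterial EM7 promoter. For selection in mammalian cells it carries a neomycin phosphotransferase (neo) cassette. In the feature table this cassette sits downstream of an EF-1α core promoter with parts of EF-1α intron A and ends in a synthetic polyadenylation signal.

The payload is the unmutated CRBN coding sequence followed in the same orientation by a human codon-optimized NanoLuc open reading frame and an SV40 polyadenylation signal. A short SV40 large T antigen fragment is annotated in that 3' region and most likely reflects SV40-derived sequence flanking the poly(A) signal. The catalogue entry gives CMV as the promoter. The annotation is more complicated: a minimal CMV promoter fragment and an SP6 phage promoter lie directly upstream of CRBN on the same strand, while the CMV enhancer and a larger CMV promoter fragment are annotated on the opposite strand, facing the EM7-cat region. The record does not explain this arrangement. The SP6 promoter could in principle support in vitro transcription of the fusion.

CRBN is the substrate-recognition subunit of the DDB1-CUL4 E3 ubiquitin ligase complex. Tagging it with the small, bright NanoLuc enzyme gives a luminescent form of the protein that can act as an energy donor. The backbone name points to bioluminescence resonance energy transfer (BRET) assays in living cells, although the record's stated purpose is only expression of the fusion protein in mammalian cells.
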