Features (pLannotate 1.2.2; 16 found; start..end, strand, type, name):
     17..98      -  polyA_signal   SV40 poly(A) signal: SV40 polyadenylation signal
    121..204     -  CDS            large T antigen (fragment): large T antigen from SV40 (simian virus 40)
    275..787     -  CDS            Nluc: NanoLuc® luciferase human codon-optimized
    809..2134    -  CDS            CRBN (sequence withheld): CRBN_HUMAN - Experimental evidence at protein level: Swiss-Prot protein existence level 1. Substrate recognition component of a DCX (DDB1-CUL4-X-box) E3 protein ligase complex that mediates the ubiquitination and subsequent proteasomal degradation of target proteins, such as MEIS2 (Probable). Normal degradation of key regulatory proteins is required for normal limb outgrowth and expression of the fibroblast growth factor FGF8 (PubMed:20223979, PubMed:24328678, PubMed:25043012, PubMed:25108355). Maintains presynaptic glutamate release and consequently cognitive functions, such as memory and lea
   2173..2191    -  promoter       SP6 promoter: promoter for bacteriophage SP6 RNA polymerase
   2217..2239    -  promoter       minimal CMV promoter (fragment): human cytomegalovirus (CMV) immediate early promoter
   2249..2614    +  enhancer       CMV enhancer: human cytomegalovirus immediate early enhancer
   2616..2803    +  promoter       CMV promoter (fragment): human cytomegalovirus (CMV) immediate early promoter
   2822..2869    +  promoter       EM7 promoter: synthetic bacterial promoter&nbsp
   2901..3557    +  CDS            cat: CAT_ECOLX - Experimental evidence at protein level: Swiss-Prot protein existence level 1. This enzyme is an effector of chloramphenicol resistance in bacteria. From Escherichia coli. This protein is used as a marker in many commonly used cloning vectors, such as pACYC184.
   3732..4320    -  rep_origin     ori: high-copy-number ColE1/pMB1/pBR322/pUC origin of replication
   4446..4494    -  polyA_signal   poly(A) signal: synthetic polyadenylation signal
   4521..5312    -  CDS            neo: KKA2_KLEPN - Also known as kan, nptII. Experimental evidence at protein level: Swiss-Prot protein existence level 1. Resistance to kanamycin, neomycin, paromomycin, ribostamycin, butirosin and gentamicin B. From Klebsiella pneumoniae.
   5699..5902    -  intron         EF-1α intron A: truncated intron upstream of the start codon of human EF-1α
   6528..6637    -  intron         EF-1α intron A (fragment): intron upstream of the start codon of human EF-1α
   6638..6849    -  promoter       EF-1α core promoter: core promoter for human elongation factor EF-1α
>Addgene plasmid #238749 | CRBN-NanoLuc Vector | addgene full sequence | sequence record 481948 | Addgene NGS Result
AAGACGCGTGACGTCGGCAGTGAAAAAAATGCTTTATTTGTGAAATTTGTGATGCTATTGCTTTATTTGT
AACCATTATAAGCTGCAATAAACAAGTTAACAACAACAATTGCATTCATTTTATGTTTCAGGTTCAGGGG
GAGGTGTGGGAGGTTTTTTAAAGCAAGTAAAACCTCTACAAATGTGGTATGGCTGATTATGATCCGCGGC
CGCAATACGTCGACGTTATCAGCTGACTTCGTACGAGAGCCTAGGTGTTTCTAGAGTCGCGGCCTTACGC
CAGAATGCGTTCGCACAGCCGCCAGCCGGTCACTCCGTTGATGGTTACTCGGAACAGCAGGGAGCCGTCG
GGGTTGATCAGGCGCTCGTCGATAATTTTGTTGCCGTTCCACAGGGTCCCTGTTACAGTGATCTTTTTGC
CGTCGAACACGGCGATGCCTTCATACGGCCGTCCGAAATAGTCGATCATGTTCGGCGTAACCCCGTCGAT
TACCAGTGTGCCATAGTGCAGGATCACCTTAAAGTGATGATCATCCACAGGGTACACCACCTTAAAAATT
TTTTCGATCTGGCCCATTTGGTCGCCGCTCAGACCTTCATACGGGATGATGACATGGATGTCGATCTTCA
GCCCATTTTCACCGCTCAGGACAATCCTTTGGATCGGAGTTACGGACACCCCGAGATTCTGAAACAAACT
GGACACACCTCCCTGTTCAAGGACTTGGTCCAGGTTGTAGCCGGCTGTCTGTCGCCAGTCCCCAACGAAA
TCTTCGAGTGTGAAGACGCCGCTCGAGCCGAGAGAAAC
[1326 nt withheld, positions 809-2134]
GGCGATCGCTAGCTGCAAAAAGAACAAGTAGCTTGTATTCTATAGTGTCACCTAAATGGGCGATCTGACG
GTTCACTAAACCAGCTCTGCTTATATAGGCCTCCCTGGCGCGCCACTAGTTATTAATAGTAATCAATTAC
GGGGTCATTAGTTCATAGCCCATATATGGAGTTCCGCGTTACATAACTTACGGTAAATGGCCCGCCTGGC
TGACCGCCCAACGACCCCCGCCCATTGACGTCAATAATGACGTATGTTCCCATAGTAACGCCAATAGGGA
CTTTCCATTGACGTCAATGGGTGGAGTATTTACGGTAAACTGCCCACTTGGCAGTACATCAAGTGTATCA
TATGCCAAGTCCGCCCCCTATTGACGTCAATGACGGTAAATGGCCCGCCTGGCATTATGCCCAGTACATG
ACCTTACGGGACTTTCCTACTTGGCAGTACATCTACGTATTAGTCATCGCTATTACCATGGTGATGCGGT
TTTGGCAGTACACCAATGGGCGTGGATAGCGGTTTGACTCACGGGGATTTCCAAGTCTCCACCCCATTGA
CGTCAATGGGAGTTTGTTTTGGCACCAAAATCAACGGGACTTTCCAAAATGTCGTAATAACCCCGCCCCG
TTGACGCAAATGGGCGGTAGGCGTGTACGGTGGGAGGTCAAATCGAATTCTAATACTGTTGACAATTAAT
CATCGGCATAGTATATCGGCATAGTATAATACGACAAGGTGAGGAACTAAACCCAGGAGGCAGATCATGG
AGAAAAAAATCACTGGATATACCACCGTTGATATATCCCAATGGCATCGTAAAGAACATTTTGAGGCATT
TCAGTCAGTTGCTCAATGTACCTATAACCAGACCGTTCAGCTGGATATTACGGCCTTTTTAAAGACCGTA
AAGAAAAATAAGCACAAGTTTTATCCGGCCTTTATTCACATTCTTGCCCGCCTGATGAATGCTCATCCGG
AATTCCGTATGGCAATGAAAGACGGTGAGCTGGTGATATGGGATAGTGTTCACCCTTGTTACACCGTTTT
CCATGAGCAAACTGAAACGTTTTCATCGCTCTGGAGTGAATACCACGACGATTTCCGGCAGTTTCTACAC
ATATATTCGCAAGATGTGGCGTGTTACGGTGAAAACCTGGCCTATTTCCCTAAAGGGTTTATTGAGAATA
TGTTTTTCGTCTCAGCCAATCCCTGGGTGAGTTTCACCAGTTTTGATTTAAACGTGGCCAATATGGACAA
CTTCTTCGCCCCCGTTTTCACTATGGGCAAATATTATACGCAAGGCGACAAGGTGCTGATGCCGCTGGCG
ATTCAGGTTCATCATGCCGTCTGTGATGGCTTCCATGTCGGCAGAATGCTTAATGAATTACAACAGTACT
GCGATGAGTGGCAGGGCGGGGCGTAAGCGGGACTCTGGGGTTCGAAATGACCGACCAAGCGACGCCCAAC
CGGTATCAGCTCACTCAAAGGCGGTAATACGGTTATCCACAGAATCAGGGGATAACGCAGGAAAGAACAT
GTGAGCAAAAGGCCAGCAAAAGGCCAGGAACCGTAAAAAGGCCGCGTTGCTGGCGTTTTTCCATAGGCTC
CGCCCCCCTGACGAGCATCACAAAAATCGACGCTCAAGTCAGAGGTGGCGAAACCCGACAGGACTATAAA
GATACCAGGCGTTTCCCCCTGGAAGCTCCCTCGTGCGCTCTCCTGTTCCGACCCTGCCGCTTACCGGATA
CCTGTCCGCCTTTCTCCCTTCGGGAAGCGTGGCGCTTTCTCATAGCTCACGCTGTAGGTATCTCAGTTCG
GTGTAGGTCGTTCGCTCCAAGCTGGGCTGTGTGCACGAACCCCCCGTTCAGCCCGACCGCTGCGCCTTAT
CCGGTAACTATCGTCTTGAGTCCAACCCGGTAAGACACGACTTATCGCCACTGGCAGCAGCCACTGGTAA
CAGGATTAGCAGAGCGAGGTATGTAGGCGGTGCTACAGAGTTCTTGAAGTGGTGGCCTAACTACGGCTAC
ACTAGAAGGACAGTATTTGGTATCTGCGCTCTGCTGAAGCCAGTTACCTTCGGAAAAAGAGTTGGTAGCT
CTTGATCCGGCAAACAAACCACCGCTGGTAGCGGTGGTTTTTTTGTTTGCAAGCAGCAGATTACGCGCAG
AAAAAAAGGATTTCAAGAAGATCCTTTGATCTTTTCTACGGGGTCTGACGCTCAGTGGAACGAAAACTCA
CGTTAAGGGATTTTGGTCATGAGATTATCAAAAAGGATCTTCACCTAGATCCTTTTATAGTCCGGAATCG
TCACACAAAAAACCAACACACAGATGTAATGAAAATAAAGATATTTTATTGCGGCCATCGTGATGGCTAG
AGTTCAGAAGAACTCGTCAAGAAGGCGATAGAAGGCGATGCGCTGCGAATCGGGAGCGGCGATACCGTAA
AGCACGAGGAAGCGGTCAGCCCATTCGCCGCCAAGCTCTTCAGCAATATCACGGGTAGCCAACGCTATGT
CCTGATAGCGGTCCGCCACACCCAGCCGGCCACAGTCGATGAATCCAGAAAAGCGGCCATTTTCCACCAT
GATATTCGGCAAGCAGGCATCGCCGTGGGTCACGACGAGATCCTCGCCGTCGGGCATGCGCGCCTTGAGC
CTGGCGAACAGTTCGGCTGGCGCGAGCCCCTGATGCTCTTCGTCCAGATCATCCTGATCGACAAGACCGG
CTTCCATCCGAGTACGTGCTCGCTCGATGCGATGTTTCGCTTGGTGGTCGAATGGGCAGGTAGCCGGATC
AAGCGTATGCAGCCGCCGCATTGCATCAGCCATGATGGATACTTTCTCGGCAGGAGCAAGGTGAGATGAC
AGGAGATCCTGCCCCGGCACTTCGCCCAATAGCAGCCAGTCCCTTCCCGCTTCAGTGACAACGTCGAGCA
CAGCTGCGCAAGGAACGCCCGTCGTGGCCAGCCACGATAGCCGCGCTGCCTCGTCCTGCAGTTCATTCAG
GGCACCGGACAGGTCGGTCTTGACAAAAAGAACCGGGCGCCCCTGCGCTGACAGCCGGAACACGGCGGCA
TCAGAGCAGCCGATTGTCTGTTGTGCCCAGTCATAGCCGAATAGCCTCTCCACCCAAGCGGCCGGAGAAC
CTGCGTGCAATCCATCTTGTTCAATCATGGTGGCATCGATTCCCGGTCAACATCCAGTACACCTCCGGCA
CACCGGCTTCCCCAAGGGCGCCACGCTCTCCCACCACAACATCCTCAACAACGGCTACTGGGTGGGCCGC
ACGGTCGGCTACACGGAGCAGGACCGGGTGTGTCTGCCGGTGCCCTTCTACCACTGCTTCGGCATGGTCA
TGGGCAACTTGGGCGCCACCTCCCACGCCGCCTGCATCGTCATCCCGGCCCCGTCCTTCGAGCCGGCGGC
GACGCTGGAGGCGGTGCAGCGGGAGAGGTGCACGTCCCTGTACGGCGTCCCCACGAAGCCGAATTCCACC
ACACTGGACTAGATGCATGCTCGACAGTGTGATGGATATCTGCAGAATTCGGCTTTCACGACACCTGAAA
TGGAAGAAAAAAACTTTGAACCACTGTCTGAGGCTTGAGAATGAACCAAGATCCAAACTCAAAAAGGGCA
AATTCCAAGGAGAATTACATCAAGTGCCAAGCTGGCCTAACTTCAGTCTCCACCCACTCAGTGTGGGGAA
ACTCCATCGCATAAAACCCCTCCCCCCAACCTAAAGACGACGTACTCCAAAAGCTCGAGAACTAATCGAG
GTGCCTGGACGGCGCCCGGTACTCCGTGGAGTCACATGAAGCGACGGCTGAGGACGGAAAGGCCCTTTTC
CTTTGTGTGGGTGACTCACCCGCCCGCTCTCCCGAGCGCCGCGTCCTCCATTTTGAGCTGCCTGCAGCAG
GGCCGGGAAGCGGCCATCTTTCCGCTCACGCAACTGGTGCCGACCGGGCCAGCCTTGCCGCCCAGGGCGG
GGCGATACACGGCGGCGCGAGGCCAGGCACCAGAGCAGGCCGGCCAGCTTGAGACTACCCCCGTCCGATT
CTCGGTGGCCGCGCTCGCAGGCCCCGCCTCGCCGAACATGTGCGCTGGGACGCACGGGCCCCGTCGCCGC
CCGCGGCCCCAAAAACCGAAATACCAGTGTGCAGATCTTGGCCCGCATTTACAAGACTATCTTGCCAGAA
AAAAAGCGTCGCAGCAGGTCATCAAAAATTTTAAATGGCTAGAGACTTATCGAAAGCAGCGAGACAGGCG
CGAAGGTGCCACCAGATTCGCACGCGGCGGCCCCAGCGCCCAGGCCAGGCCTCAACTCAAGCACGAGGCG
AAGGGGCTCCTTAAGCGCAAGGCCTCGAACTCTCCCACCCACTTCCAACCCGAAGCTCGGGATCAAGAAT
CACGTACTGCAGCCAGGTGGAAGTAATTCAAGGCACGCAAGGGCCATAACCCGTAAAGAGGCCAGGCCCG
CGGGAACCACACACGGCACTTACCTGTGTTCTGGCGGCAAACCCGTTGCGAAAAAGAACGTTCACGGCGA
CTACTGCACTTATATACGGTTCTCCCCCACCCTCGGGAAAAAGGCGGAGCCAGTACACGACATCACTTTC
CCAGTTTACCCCGCGCCACCTTCTCTAGGCACCGGTTCAATTGCCGACCCCTCCCCCCAACTTCTCGGGG
ACTGTGGGCGATGTGCGCTCTGCCCACTGACGGGCACCGGAGCC
